>Addgene plasmid #33196 | pDMG13c | depositor partial sequence | sequence record 39347 | acl-5 3'UTR - LTA site: tacGaTa
AGTTTTTTGATGTACGATACTAGCCAATTTTTTGTATCAGATCTTTTATTGATTGTTTACGTTTGAACGG
TTCCATTTGCCAAA
