>Addgene plasmid #33196 | pDMG13c | addgene partial sequence | sequence record 41349 | Rluc-F 5'-ccaggattcttttccaatgc-3'
GAATTTGTCAAAGTAAAAGGTCTTCATTTTTCGCAAGAAGATGCACCTGATGAAATGGGAAAATATATCA
AATCGTTCGTTGAGCGAGTTCTCAAAAATGAACAATAATTCTAGGAGCTCTATACCGGTCTCGATATCAC
TACTAGTGTTCTAGAAGTTTTTTGATGTACGATACTAGCCAATTTTTTGTATCAGATCTTTTATTGATTG
TTTACGTTTGAACGGTTCCATTTGCCAAACGGCCGCTTCGAGCAGACATGATAAGATACATTGATGAGTT
TGGACAAACCACAACTAGAATGCAGTGAAAAAAATGCTTTATTTGTGAAATTTGTGATGCTATTGCTTTA
TTTGTAACCATTATAAGCTGCAATAAACAAGTTAACAACAACAATTGCATTCATTTTATGTTTCAGGTTC
AGGGGGAGGTGTGGGAGGTTTTTTAAAGCAAGTAAAACCTCTACAAATGTGGTAAAATCGATAAGGATCC
AGGTGGCACTTTTCGGGGAAATGTGCGCGGAACCCCTATTTGTTTATTTTTCTAAATACATTCAAATATG
TATCCGCTCATGAGACAATAACCCTGATAAATGCTTCAATAATATTGAAAAAGGAAGAGTATGAGTATTC
AACATTTCCGTGTCGCCCTTATTCCCTTTTTTGCGGCATTTTGCCTTCCTGTTTTTGCTCACCCAGAAAC
GCTGGTGAAAGTAAAAGATGCTGAAGATCAGTTGGGTGCACGAGTGGGTTACATCGAACTGGATCTCAAC
AGCGGTAAGATCCTTGAGAGTTTTCGCCCCGAAGAACGTTTTCCAATGATGAGCACTTTTAAAGTTCTGC
TATGTGGGCGCGGTATTATCCC
