[The description below was written by a language model from this plasmid's Addgene catalogue record.]
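Description:
pDMG13c is a mammalian luciferase reporter plasmid built on the pIS1 backbone (about 4.1 kb without insert). It is maintained in E. coli as a high-copy plasmid under ampicillin selection. The record does not include a feature table, so the promoter driving the reporter, the polyadenylation signal and the bacterial origin are not stated. The use of an Rluc forward sequencing primer suggests that the backbone-encoded luciferase is the Renilla enzyme.

The insert is the 3′ untranslated region of the C. elegans gene acl-5 (R07E3.5), cloned between XbaI and EagI sites, both of which are preserved. It sits downstream of the luciferase open reading frame. Although the catalogue lists luciferase as an N-terminal fusion, the arrangement is functionally a reporter coding sequence followed by a test 3′UTR, so regulatory elements in the UTR control the stability and translation of the luciferase mRNA. This version carries an altered microRNA-type site, annotated in the record as an "LTA site" with specific base substitutions. The record does not explain the abbreviation or say which small RNA the changed site is meant to pair with.

The associated study examined how seed-pairing stability and target-site abundance affect the targeting proficiency of lsy-6 and other microRNAs. In that context the plasmid is suited to transfection-based repression assays in cultured mammalian cells. Luciferase output from this site variant would be compared with that from related UTR constructs in the presence of a cognate or non-cognate microRNA, typically normalised to a co-transfected control reporter.
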