Addgene plasmid #33196: pDMG13c
Depositing lab: David Bartel. Depositing organization: Whitehead Institute for Biomedical Research. Publication: Weak seed-pairing stability and high target-site abundance decrease the proficiency of lsy-6 and other microRNAs. Garcia DM, Baek D, Shin C, Bell GW, Grimson A, Bartel DP. Nat Struct Mol Biol. 2011 Sep 11;18(10):1139-46. doi: 10.1038/nsmb.2115. PubMed 21909094.
Backbone
  Vector backbone: pIS1
  Backbone manufacturer: Addgene (#12179)
  Backbone size w/o insert (bp): 4085
  Vector type: Mammalian Expression, Luciferase
Growth in bacteria
  Bacterial resistance: Ampicillin, 100 μg/mL
  Growth temperature: 37°C
  Growth strain: DH5alpha
  Copy number: High Copy
Gene/Insert
  Gene/Insert name: acl-5 3'UTR
  Species: C. elegans (nematode)
  Mutation: LTA site: tacGaTa
  GenBank ID: NM_001047817.1
  Entrez Gene: acl-5 (a.k.a. R07E3.5)
  Tag / fusion protein: Luciferase (N terminal on backbone)
  Cloning method: Restriction Enzyme; 5′ cloning site XbaI (not destroyed); 3′ cloning site EagI (not destroyed)
  Sequencing primers: 5′ Rluc-F; 3′ EBV Reverse
Terms and licenses: Academic/Nonprofit Terms; Industry Terms: Not Available to Industry
How to cite: pDMG13c was a gift from David Bartel (Addgene plasmid # 33196 ; http://n2t.net/addgene:33196 ; RRID:Addgene_33196)
